>Addgene plasmid #168254 | Tol2-LyzC-Utrophin-GFP-U6ac-Rac2 guides | addgene full sequence | sequence record 356963 | Addgene NGS Result
CCACCTAAATTGTAAGCGTTAATATTTTGTTAAAATTCGCGTTAAATTTTTGTTAAATCAGCTCATTTTT
TAACCAATAGGCCGAAATCGGCAAAATCCCTTATAAATCAAAAGAATAGACCGAGATAGGGT
[37 nt withheld, positions 133-169]
AAAGAACGTGGACTCCAACGTCAAAGG
[32 nt withheld, positions 197-228]
GCTGGCTAAGAACTCATCAGCCTCCCCGGTCCATCTACCCACGTACCAATGCACCAATTGGCCACAATGA
CGGCTACTACATGGTGCCATTCCTTCCTCTTTATAGGAATGGAGACTACCTCCTGTCCAACAATGCTCTT
GGATACGAGTACGCCTACCTGTTGGACCCAGGTCATTGCACAACACCAGAAATGCCCTCTGATCTGCAAA
AGACGTGAATATCTGTTCAGACACCCATATCCACTCTGTTCCACACAGGTCAGAGGTTTGTCCAGGAGTT
CTTGACAGAGGTGTAAAAAGTACTCAAAAATTTTACTCAAGTGAAAGTACAAGTACTTAGGGAAAATTTT
ACTCAATTAAAAGTAAAAGTATCTGGCTAGAATCTTACTTGAGTAAAAGTAAAAAAGTACTCCATTAAAA
TTGTACTTGAGTATTAAGGAAGTAAAAGTAAAAGCAAGAAAGAAAACTAGAGATTCTTGTTTAAGCTTTT
AATCTCAAAAAACATTAAATGAAATGCATACAAGGTTTTATCCTGCTTTAGAACTGTTTGTATTTAATTA
TCAAACTATAAGACAGACAATCTAATGCCAGTACACGCTACTCAAAGTTGTAAAACCTCAGATTTAACTT
CAGTAGAAGCTGATTCTCAAAATTGTTAGTGTCAAGCCTAGCTCTTTTGGGGCTGAAAAGCAATCCTGCA
GTGCTGAAAAGCCTCTCACAGGCAGCCGATGCGGGAAGAGGTGTATTAGTCTTGATAGAGAGGCTGCAAA
TAGCAGGAAACGTGAGCAGAGACTCCCTGGTGTCTGAAACACAGGCCAGATGGGCCCTCGAGCAGGAAAC
AGCTATGACCATGATTACGCCAAGCTATCAACTTTGTATAGAAAAGTTGGCTCCGAATTCGCCCTTAAAA
CTCGAGAGTTTGACTTGGGTTGATTATAGCAAATAGTGGAACACAAACAGATTTTGAAATATTCTTGCAA
ATTTATTTATTAAATCCATTCAAATATTGTCATTTTTTGTACTGTGTAATTTATATTGATTTGCTCATAC
AATATTTACATTTCGCTTAAACAATACACTATTATTTATATTTAAAAATAGCTATATATAAATCAAATGT
ATAGCTCTTTTTTACACAATTAATCAAAGCTAAAATATTTGTCACACAAATACAGTAAGCCACTTCACAA
TGATATCTTCAAAATCTGTGCTTGACTGAATCATTTCATTTATTGTTTTGTAATTCACATTATACCTTAC
GTTCTCCAGGCACAGTTTGAATTGTTGATAAATGAAGATAATACATCTGATTTAATTAGTCTCCTTTGTT
TATAATAACTTTAATCTAATTTGATAGTAATAATTCCAGCAATACATCCATTACAATAAAAATCGCTTTT
TTATTTTGCACATTAGTTTGCCGGTATTTGTTTAAAGTTTCACCATACTTTTAAATCATGTGCTATTTGA
AAAGGGCTGTTATGACTGGAATTAAATGTTTTTTTTTATATCAGTGTTTTAGATTGAAGTACAATATTTA
TAGGTAAAATTCACCAGCATATGCTTAAAGATAGCCATGCTCCAGGTCCTTGTGTCCTTCTAAGGTCTGT
TTGTGGTTTAAGCTGTTTGTTGACACACGCTTGTCTTCTCCATTTTTCTGTGAAGTTATTGTCAGTTTAT
TGCACACTGGGTTGCATTAAGCTGCAGTTTTTTCACAACAGTTTTCCACATTGTAACAGTCAGTCTCCAA
ATTATTCCATCAGTCCTCAAATTTAGTCATTTGAGGCCATGAAAACACTTAAAACTACATGAAGGTAGTT
TGGCATTAGGTTTTAGACTTGTTCTTGTTTGGCATATTGCAACCTGTGTAAAAATGATTTGATTTTTATT
TTTTTTTTTTTTTTTTCAGAAAGAAACGGTCCAAAAAGAGTTATGTGAACATTTATCCATGTGTTTAATG
TTTTTTAAATTAAAAAAAAACATTTTTATTAAACCACTTGTGACTAAACCTTTTTTAGTTATTCTATTTT
GTGACGAGTCTGAATGGCCAAAGTACTCTTGAATCCAAAATCTTTATAGTAAAATGTTTAATCTTACTTG
CAGTGTTGGGTATAATTTGTAACAAAGTTGAATTCCATATCTGCTGAGTGAAAAAGTAAAGTAAGAGATT
GCTGTAAATATTTAGGTTATTTATTTATTAATACAATATAGAAAGTAACAAAACACAATGTAAAAAATCA
ATAAAGAAAGTAAATATTAAAAGTAATGATAAACTAATGATGTAAACAATATTAGCAACAAAGTTTGTAC
AATTCAGGGAGGGTAAAGAATTTCACCTAATAGTCAAACTCTGTATTAAATAATATAAAATCTTTGTTCT
TAGTCTGAAGAGGAGACTGTGAGAGAAAGCTTACTGGTTGTTAAATTAGAAAATTTGTAACTTGCAGATT
AAAATGATTTAAATAATTTTATAAAGGCCATGTTTGAAACAAATGTAAAAACATAATAAATGTTAAGAAT
TTCAGATATTGAGATTTTACAATTTAAAAAAAGCAATAAAGTAATAGCAGAGACCTACACTCTTAAAGTA
AATTACCCAACTCTGCTTACTAGTAACTTTTGGAATAGTTACTAGTATCCATTGAACAAATACTAGAATC
TAATTAAATTGTGTGAGTGTCCAATGAAAAGATTCTTGTATTTAAAACAGTACCAGTATCTATATATGTA
CAAAATTTAGTGCTAGCAAAATGCAAATAAATACTACTGCATATAATGGATTGCATTGTAAATCGACTCG
CCATAATACATTTATTTCCTATTTTTACTTTTAACAAAAAATAAGTTCACTGAGTATTTCATGTCATTAA
ATCGCATTAAACCTCTTGCATGCTTTATGTACACTAGTGCAGTTCGCTAAATGACCACCGGTGTCACTAA
TAACACGATCGTTTCTGAATTCTGCATTAAACGCCATTTATACGTTGCTCTTATTAGTAAACAATTTCTC
CATCATGAGCTCGACCAGTATTGCATATTTCATCCTCTTAAATCCAGAGTTGTTTCTTTTAATCACTTTC
TCTTCATGATAAAAGCAGTTTTTGGTTTTCAGAAGTTTACAACAAACCCAGTCAGTTATTGCCTCAGCAA
ACACTGGAGCAACTGCACACTTGTGAAAAGCTTCTTGCGAAACACAAACCTTTCTCTGGACTTATAAATA
AAGGCATTCAGCAGCTCCACCATACACCTCCACTGGTCTTGATAAAGGGATCCTTTAAGGGCGAATTCGA
CCCAAGTTTGTACAAAAAAGCAGGCTTGTAAAACGACGGCCAGTGAGCGCGCGTAATACGACTCACTATA
GGGCGAATTGGGTACCGGGCCCCCCCTCGAGGCCACCATGGCCAAGTATGGAGAACATGAAGCCAGTCCT
GACAATGGGCAGAACGAATTCAGTGATATCATTAAGTCCAGATCTGATGAACACAATGACGTACAGAAGA
AAACCTTTACCAAATGGATAAATGCTCGATTTTCAAAGAGTGGGAAACCACCCATCAATGATATGTTCAC
AGACCTCAAAGATGGAAGGAAGCTATTGGATCTTCTAGAAGGCCTCACAGGAACATCACTGCCAAAGGAA
CGTGGTTCCACAAGGGTACATGCCTTAAATAACGTCAACAGAGTGCTGCAGGTTTTACATCAGAACAATG
TGGAATTAGTGAATATAGGGGGAACCGACATTGTGGATGGAAATCACAAACTGACTTTGGGGTTACTTTG
GAGCATCATTTTGCACTGGCAGGTGAAAGATGTCATGAAGGATGTCATGTCGGACCTGCAGCAGACGAAC
AGTGAGAAGATCCTGCTCAGCTGGGTGCGTCAGACCACCAGGCCCTACAGCCAAGTCAACGTCCTCAACT
TCACCACCAGCTGGACAGATGGACTCGCCTTTAATGCTGTCCTCCACCGACATAAACCTGATCTCTTCAG
CTGGGATAAAGTTGTCAAAATGTCACCAATTGAGAGACTTGAACATGCCTTCAGCAAGGCTCAAACTTAT
TTGGGAATTGAAAAGCTGTTAGATCCTGAAGATGTTGCCGTTCGGCTTCCTGACAAGAAATCCATAATTA
TGTATTTAACATCTTTGTTTGAGGTGCTACCTCAGCAAGTCACCATAGACCGAATTCTGCAGTCGACGGT
ACCGCGGGCCCGTCCACCGGTCGCCACCATGGTGAGCAAGGGCGAGGAGCTGTTCACCGGGGTGGTGCCC
ATCCTGGTCGAGCTGGACGGCGACGTAAACGGCCACAAGTTCAGCGTGTCCGGCGAGGGCGAGGGCGATG
CCACCTACGGCAAGCTGACCCTGAAGTTCATCTGCACCACCGGCAAGCTGCCCGTGCCCTGGCCCACCCT
CGTGACCACCCTGACCTACGGCGTGCAGTGCTTCAGCCGCTACCCCGACCACATGAAGCAGCACGACTTC
TTCAAGTCCGCCATGCCCGAAGGCTACGTCCAGGAGCGCACCATCTTCTTCAAGGACGACGGCAACTACA
AGACCCGCGCCGAGGTGAAGTTCGAGGGCGACACCCTGGTGAACCGCATCGAGCTGAAGGGCATCGACTT
CAAGGAGGACGGCAACATCCTGGGGCACAAGCTGGAGTACAACTACAACAGCCACAACGTCTATATCATG
GCCGACAAGCAGAAGAACGGCATCAAGGTGAACTTCAAGATCCGCCACAACATCGAGGACGGCAGCGTGC
AGCTCGCCGACCACTACCAGCAGAACACCCCCATCGGCGACGGCCCCGTGCTGCTGCCCGACAACCACTA
CCTGAGCACCCAGTCCGCCCTGAGCAAAGACCCCAACGAGAAGCGCGATCACATGGTCCTGCTGGAGTTC
GTGACCGCCGCCGGGATCACTCTCGGCATGGACGAGCTGTACAAGTAAGCGGCCGCGGTGGAGCTCCAGC
TTTTGTTCCCTTTAGTGAGGGTTAATTGCGCGCTTGGCGTAATCATGGTCATAGCACCCAGCTTTCTTGT
ACAAAGTTGAGATCTATAATTCACTGGCCGTCGTTTTACGGTACCATCGATGATGATCCAGACATGATAA
GATACATTGATGAGTTTGGACAAACCACAACTAGAATGCAGTGAAAAAAATGCTTTATTTGTGAAATTTG
TGATGCTATTGCTTTATTTGTAACCATTATAAGCTGCAATAAACAAGTTAACAACAACAATTGCATTCAT
TTTATGTTTCAGGTTCAGGGGGAGGTGTGGGAGGTTTTTTAAAGCAAGTAAAACCTCTACAAATGTGGTA
TGGCTGATTATGATCCTCTAGATCCCTTGGGTAGCAGCGAAGTCGAGGCATTTCTGTCCTGGCTGGTCTA
GAGGTCTCTCAGGTTTAAAAAAAGCACCGACTCGGTGCCACTTTTTCAAGTTGATAACGGACTAGCCTTA
TTTAAACTTGCTATGCTGTTTCCAGCATAGCTCTTAAACACAGGGTCTCGCATTGGCCCGAACTAGGAGC
CTGGAGAACTGCTATATAAACCCGGGACTTCTGGGTATGTTTCTGCCATGTGGTAAGTGGATAAACCTAC
TTATTCAACTCATTTACCTCAAACATGACAGTAAACCTCTTCGGGGCAAACCTGCAAACGCTTAAAACCT
TCAAAGTTTGAAACCAGCAGTTTTGTAGAGGTTTACCGTAGTATTTTTGAACTGTAAAGCATATGCAGAG
GAAGCTGGTTTTAGGCTTGTGTGATTGGATGAGTTCTTCTGTGACGTAACTGATCTTTTGTCCTCGTGTC
CTTCGCCTTCCCCCACAGGCATGCGCGGACCTTCCCCCGCCGCAGACCAGAGGACAACATGCTCAGACGC
CAGCAAACGGCCCATCGAAACATTCACAGACTCTCGGATTGGAGAGACCGGGCCCGAGGTCTCTGACTAA
AAAAGCACCGACTCGGTGCCACTTTTTCAAGTTGATAACGGACTAGCCTTATTTAAACTTGCTATGCTGT
TTCCAGCATAGCTCTTAAACGGGACTCTGGGATACAGCCCGAACCAAGAGCTGGAGGGAGAGCTATATAT
ACCAGGGACTTCTGGGTATGTTTTTGGGAGGTGGTGAGTGACTAAACCACTTATTCAGCTCCCTTAGATC
AAGTCTGACCCTATATCATGGTGACATAAACCTGCAAACTGATAAAACCTGAAGGATCTCAAATCCAGAG
TTTGTGTGAGGGATTACCGTGGTAATTTTCAAACTGTAAAGCATATGCAAAATTATCTGGTCTTGGCTTG
AGTGATTGGGTGTCTCGGTGTGATGCAGGGACGTTTTCAGTGACGTGTCCTTCTCCCTCCCCCACAGGCA
TGCGCAGAACATTTCCCCCCTCCTTGAAGACCAGAACAAAAGACGCCGAGAGCAGGAAACTCGTCTTACT
GAATGACCGAGGCTGGAGAAATCGACCCTAGGCAACTTTATTATACATAGTTGATAATTCACTGGCCGTC
GTTTTACGGTACCATCGATGATGATCCAGACATGATAAGATACATTGATGAGTTTGGACAAACCACAACT
AGAATGCAGTGAAAAAAATGCTTTATTTGTGAAATTTGTGATGCTATTGCTTTATTTGTAACCATTATAA
GCTGCAATAAACAAGTTAACAACAACAATTGCATTCATTTTATGTTTCAGGTTCAGGGGGAGGTGTGGGA
GGTTTTTTAAAGCAAGTAAAACCTCTACAAATGTGGTATGGCTGATTATGATCCTCTAGATCAGATCTGC
GAAGATACGGCCACGGGTGCTCTTGATCCTGTGGCTGATTTTGGACTGTGCTGCTCGCAGCTGCTGATGA
ATCACATACTTCCTCCATTTTCTTCCACTGATTGACTGTTATAATTTCCCTAATTTCCAGGTCAAGGTGC
TGTGCATTGTGGTAATAGATGTGACATGACGTCACTTCCAAAGGACCAATGAACATGTCTGACCAATTTC
ATATAATGTGAAAACGATTTTCATAGGCAGAATAAATAACATTTAAATTAAACTGGGCATCAGCGCAATT
CAATTGGTTTGGTAATAGCAAGGGAAAATAGAATGAAGTGATCTCCAAAAAATAAGTACTTTTTGACTGT
AAATAAAATTGTAAGGAGTAAAAAGTACTTTTTTTTCTAAAAAAATGTAATTAAGTAAAAGTAAAAGTAT
TGATTTTTAATTGTACTCAAGTAAAGTAAAAATCCCCAAAAATAATACTTAAGTACAGTAATCAAGTAAA
ATTACTCAAGTACTTTACACCTCTGGTTCTTGACCCCCTACCTTCAGCAAGCCCAGCAGATCCACTAGTT
CTAGAGCGGCCGCCACCGCGGTGGAGCTCCAGCTTTTGTTCCCTTTAGTGAGGGTTAATTGCGCGCTTGG
CGTAATCATGGTCATAGCTGTTTCCTGTGTGAAATTGTTATCCGCTCACAATTCCACACAACATACGAGC
CGGAAGCATAAAGTGTAAAGCCTGGGGTGCCTAATGAGTGAGCTAACTCACATTAATTGCGTTGCGCTCA
CTGCCCGCTTTCCAGTCGGGAAACCTGTCGTGCCAGCTGCATTAATGAATCGGCCAACGCGCGGGGAGAG
GCGGTTTGCGTATTGGGCGCTCTTCCGCTTCCTCGCTCACTGACTCGCTGCGCTCGGTCGTTCGGCTGCG
GCGAGCGGTATCAGCTCACTCAAAGGCGGTAATACGGTTATCCACAGAATCAGGGGATAACGCAGGAAAG
AACATGTGAGCAAAAGGCCAGCAAAAGGCCAGGAACCGTAAAAAGGCCGCGTTGCTGGCGTTTTTCCATA
GGCTCCGCCCCCCTGACGAGCATCACAAAAATCGACGCTCAAGTCAGAGGTGGCGAAACCCGACAGGACT
ATAAAGATACCAGGCGTTTCCCCCTGGAAGCTCCCTCGTGCGCTCTCCTGTTCCGACCCTGCCGCTTACC
GGATACCTGTCCGCCTTTCTCCCTTCGGGAAGCGTGGCGCTTTCTCATAGCTCACGCTGTAGGTATCTCA
GTTCGGTGTAGGTCGTTCGCTCCAAGCTGGGCTGTGTGCACGAACCCCCCGTTCAGCCCGACCGCTGCGC
CTTATCCGGTAACTATCGTCTTGAGTCCAACCCGGTAAGACACGACTTATCGCCACTGGCAGCAGCCACT
GGTAACAGGATTAGCAGAGCGAGGTATGTAGGCGGTGCTACAGAGTTCTTGAAGTGGTGGCCTAACTACG
GCTACACTAGAAGAACAGTATTTGGTATCTGCGCTCTGCTGAAGCCAGTTACCTTCGGAAAAAGAGTTGG
TAGCTCTTGATCCGGCAAACAAACCACCGCTGGTAGCGGTGGTTTTTTTGTTTGCAAGCAGCAGATTACG
CGCAGAAAAAAAGGATCTCAAGAAGATCCTTTGATCTTTTCTACGGGGTCTGACGCTCAGTGGAACGAAA
ACTCACGTTAAGGCATTTTGGTCATGAGATTATCAAAAAGGATCTTCACCTAGATCCTTTTAAATTAAAA
ATGAAGTTTTAAATCAATCTAAAGTATATATGAGTAAACTTGGTCTGACAGTTACCAATGCTTAATCAGT
GAGGCACCTATCTCAGCGATCTGTCTATTTCGTTCATCCATAGTTGCCTGACTCCCCGTCGTGTAGATAA
CTACGATACGGGAGGGCTTACCATCTGGCCCCAGTGCTGCAATGATACCGCGAGACCCACGCTCACCGGC
TCCAGATTTATCAGCAATAAACCAGCCAGCCGGAAGGGCCGAGCGCAGAAGTGGTCCTGCAACTTTATCC
GCCTCCATCCAGTCTATTAATTGTTGCCGGGAAGCTAGAGTAAGTAGTTCGCCAGTTAATAGTTTGCGCA
ACGTTGTTGCCATTGCTACAGGCATCGTGGTGTCACGCTCGTCGTTTGGTATGGCTTCATTCAGCTCCGG
TTCCCAACGATCAAGGCGAGTTACATGATCCCCCATGTTGTGCAAAAAAGCGGTTAGCTCCTTCGGTCCT
CCGATCGTTGTCAGAAGTAAGTTGGCCGCAGTGTTATCACTCATGGTTATGGCAGCACTGCATAATTCTC
TTACTGTCATGCCATCCGTAAGATGCTTTTCTGTGACTGGTGAGTACTCAACCAAGTCATTCTGAGAATA
GTGTATGCGGCGACCGAGTTGCTCTTGCCCGGCGTCAATACGGGATAATACCGCGCCACATAGCAGAACT
TTAAAAGTGCTCATCATTGGAAAACGTTCTTCGGGGCGAAAACTCTCAAGGATCTTACCGCTGTTGAGAT
CCAGTTCGATGTAACCCACTCGTGCACCCAACTGATCTTCAGCATCTTTTACTTTCACCAGCGTTTCTGG
GTGAGCAAAAACAGGAAGGCAAAATGCCGCAAAAAAGGGAATAAGGGCGACACGGAAATGTTGAATACTC
ATACTCTTCCTTTTTCAATATTATTGAAGCATTTATCAGGGTTATTGTCTCATGAGCGGATACATATTTG
AATGTATTTAGAAAAATAAACAAATAGGGGTTCCGCGCACATTTCCCCGAAAAGTG
Features (pLannotate 1.2.2; 29 found; start..end, strand, type, name):
      7..228     -  rep_origin     M13 ori (fragment) (sequence partly withheld): M13 bacteriophage origin of replication; arrow indicates direction of (+) strand synthesis
    228..515     +  CDS            tyr (fragment) (sequence partly withheld): TYRO_ORYLA - Also known as tyro. Experimental evidence at transcript level: Swiss-Prot protein existence level 2. This is a copper-containing oxidase that functions in the formation of pigments such as melanins and other polyphenolic compounds. From Oryzias latipes (Japanese rice fish) (Japanese killifish).
   1097..1117    +  protein_bind   attB4: mutant version of attB; core recombination site for the Gateway® BP reaction BP Clonase™
   3521..3541    +  protein_bind   attB1: mutant version of attB; core recombination site for the Gateway® BP reaction BP Clonase™
   3544..3564    -  CDS            lacZα (fragment): LacZα fragment of β-galactosidase; lacZ fragment
   3572..3590    +  promoter       T7 promoter: promoter for bacteriophage T7 RNA polymerase
   3599..3620    -  misc_feature   MCS (fragment): pBluescript multiple cloning site
   3626..4435    +  CDS            UTRN (fragment): UTRN_HUMAN - Also known as DMDL, DRP1. Experimental evidence at protein level: Swiss-Prot protein existence level 1. May play a role in anchoring the cytoskeleton to the plasma membrane. From Homo sapiens (Human).
   4457..5176    +  CDS            EGFP: the original enhanced GFP (Yang et al., 1996) mammalian codon-optimized
   5207..5225    -  promoter       T3 promoter: promoter for bacteriophage T3 RNA polymerase
   5254..5275    -  protein_bind   attB2 (fragment): mutant version of attB; recombination site for the Gateway® BP reaction BP Clonase™
   5287..5307    +  CDS            lacZα (fragment): LacZα fragment of β-galactosidase; lacZ fragment
   5323..5457    -  polyA_signal   SV40 poly(A) signal: SV40 polyadenylation signal
   5480..5563    -  CDS            large T antigen (fragment): large T antigen from SV40 (simian virus 40)
   5642..5709    -  misc_RNA       tracrRNA (fragment): trans-activating CRISPR RNA for the Streptococcus pyogenes CRISPR/Cas9 system
   6183..6250    -  misc_RNA       tracrRNA (fragment): trans-activating CRISPR RNA for the Streptococcus pyogenes CRISPR/Cas9 system
   6701..6721    -  protein_bind   attB3: mutant version of attB; core recombination site for the Gateway® BP reaction BP Clonase™
   6725..6745    +  CDS            lacZα (fragment): LacZα fragment of β-galactosidase; lacZ fragment
   6761..6895    -  polyA_signal   SV40 poly(A) signal: SV40 polyadenylation signal
   6918..7001    -  CDS            large T antigen (fragment): large T antigen from SV40 (simian virus 40)
   7567..7607    -  misc_feature   MCS (fragment): pBluescript multiple cloning site
   7620..7638    -  promoter       T3 promoter: promoter for bacteriophage T3 RNA polymerase
   7683..7699    -  protein_bind   lac operator: The lac repressor binds to the lac operator to inhibit transcription in E. coli. This inhibition can be relieved by adding lactose or isopropyl-β-D-thiogalactopyranoside (IPTG). lac repressor encoded by lacI
   7707..7737    -  promoter       lac promoter: promoter for the E. coli lac operon
   7752..7773    -  protein_bind   CAP binding site: CAP binding activates transcription in the presence of cAMP. E. coli catabolite activator protein
   7786..7878    -  CDS            lacI (fragment): lac repressor; lacI; The lac repressor binds to the lac operator to inhibit transcription in E. coli. This inhibition can be relieved by adding lactose or isopropyl-β-D-thiogalactopyranoside (IPTG).
   8061..8649    -  rep_origin     ori: high-copy-number ColE1/pMB1/pBR322/pUC origin of replication
   8820..9680    -  CDS            AmpR: β-lactamase; bla; confers resistance to ampicillin, carbenicillin, and related antibiotics
   9681..9785    -  promoter       AmpR promoter: bla
