[The description below was written by a language model from this plasmid's Addgene catalogue record and pLannotate feature annotations shown in this document.]
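Description:
Tol2-LyzC-Utrophin-GFP-U6ac-Rac2 guides is a 9.8 kb zebrafish expression and transgenesis plasmid assembled by multisite Gateway cloning, as shown by the attB4, attB1, attB2 and attB3 recombination scars that separate its modules. It is maintained in E. coli through a high-copy ColE1/pUC origin and selected with ampicillin via the β-lactamase gene. A fragment of an M13/f1 origin and pBluescript-derived lac, T3 and T7 elements remain from the backbone. The name indicates Tol2 transposon arms for genomic integration. The feature table does not label these explicitly, though the medaka tyrosinase fragment it calls is consistent with Tol2-derived flanking sequence.

The region between attB4 and attB1 is unannotated but sits where the 5′ entry element belongs, so it presumably holds the LyzC (lysozyme C) promoter named in the record, which drives neutrophil-restricted expression. Downstream, between attB1 and attB2, lies a fragment of human utrophin fused in frame to EGFP, followed by an SV40 polyadenylation signal. Such a utrophin fragment acts as an actin-binding probe, which the record says labels stable F-actin. The 3′ module between attB2 and attB3 carries two S. pyogenes Cas9 guide RNA scaffolds in the reverse orientation. According to the name, these are expressed from zebrafish U6a and U6c promoters (not annotated) and hold the two Rac2-targeting guides.

No Cas9 coding sequence is annotated, so the nuclease must come from elsewhere, such as a separate neutrophil-specific Cas9 line. In that setting the construct disrupts Rac2 while allowing live imaging of stable F-actin in the same neutrophils.
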