Addgene plasmid #168254: Tol2-LyzC-Utrophin-GFP-U6ac-Rac2 guides
Purpose: "label stable F-actin under Rac2 neutrophil-specific knockout background"
Depositing lab: Qing Deng. Depositing organization: Purdue University. Publication: A robust and flexible CRISPR/Cas9-based system for neutrophil-specific gene inactivation in zebrafish. Wang Y, Hsu AY, Walton EM, Park SJ, Syahirah R, Wang T, Zhou W, Ding C, Lemke AP, Zhang G, Tobin DM, Deng Q. J Cell Sci. 2021 Apr 15;134(8). pii: 237799. doi: 10.1242/jcs.258574. Epub 2021 Apr 22. PubMed 33722979.
Backbone
  Vector backbone: pME-GFP
  Modifications to backbone: remove GFP and add Utrophin-GFP
  Vector type: Zebrafish expression
Growth in bacteria
  Bacterial resistance: Ampicillin, 100 μg/mL
  Growth temperature: 37°C
  Growth strain: DH5alpha
  Copy number: Unknown
Gene/Insert
  Gene/Insert name: Utrophin-GFP
  gRNA/shRNA sequence: gggccaatgcgagaccctgt/gggctgtatcccagagtccc
  Promoter: LyzC
  Cloning method: Gateway Cloning
  Sequencing primers: 5′ GGTCGACTCGCCACCATGGCCAAGTATGGAGAACATGAAG; 3′ CTCCACCGCGGCCGCTTACTTGTACAGCTCGTCCATGCC
Terms and licenses: Academic/Nonprofit Terms; Industry Terms: Not Available to Industry
How to cite: Tol2-LyzC-Utrophin-GFP-U6ac-Rac2 guides was a gift from Qing Deng (Addgene plasmid # 168254 ; http://n2t.net/addgene:168254 ; RRID:Addgene_168254)
